Addgene plasmid #159887: pMDJ80 - pENTR[4-1] - Promoter - Psmu-2 (no_start)
Purpose: Three-fragment Gateway compatible promoter with PATCs for germline expression from arrays
Depositing lab: Christian Froekjaer-Jensen. Depositing organization: King Abdullah University of Science and Technology (KAUST). Publication: Engineering rules that minimize germline silencing of transgenes in simple extrachromosomal arrays in C. elegans. Aljohani MD, El Mouridi S, Priyadarshini M, Vargas-Velazquez AM, Frokjaer-Jensen C. Nat Commun. 2020 Dec 9;11(1):6300. doi: 10.1038/s41467-020-19898-0. PubMed 33298957.
Backbone
  Vector backbone: pDONR P4-P1R
  Vector type: Worm Expression
Growth in bacteria
  Bacterial resistance: Kanamycin, 50 μg/mL
  Growth temperature: 37°C
  Growth strain: DH5alpha
  Copy number: High Copy
Gene/Insert
  Gene/Insert name: [4-1] - Promoter - Psmu-2 (no_start)
  Species: C. elegans (nematode)
  Mutation: Not applicable
  Cloning method: Gateway Cloning
Terms and licenses: Academic/Nonprofit Terms; Industry Terms: Not Available to Industry
Depositor comments: See www.wormbuilder.org for more information.
How to cite: pMDJ80 - pENTR[4-1] - Promoter - Psmu-2 (no_start) was a gift from Christian Froekjaer-Jensen (Addgene plasmid # 159887 ; http://n2t.net/addgene:159887 ; RRID:Addgene_159887)
