[The description below was written by a language model from this plasmid's Addgene catalogue record and pLannotate feature annotations shown in this document.]
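Description:
pMDJ80 is a Gateway entry clone for the first (promoter, "[4-1]") position of the three-fragment MultiSite Gateway system, built by BP recombination into the pDONR P4-P1R donor vector and intended for assembling C. elegans expression constructs. It is a 4.7 kb plasmid maintained in E. coli from a high-copy ColE1/pUC-type origin and selected with kanamycin through an aph(3')-Ia (KanR) cassette. Other annotated backbone elements are typical of the donor vector: rrnB T1 and T2 terminators that insulate the cloning region from read-through transcription, a T7 promoter adjacent to the recombination site, and short lacI and lacZα remnants that have no evident function here.

The payload is the promoter of the C. elegans smu-2 gene, cloned without a start codon ("no_start"), so the translation start must be supplied by the coding fragment placed in the downstream Gateway slot. The automated annotation does not label the promoter itself. It lies in the roughly 2 kb unannotated interval between an attL-type site, whose core is called as attB4 and which therefore corresponds to attL4, and attR1. These flanking sites allow an LR reaction to join the promoter with a [1-2] gene entry clone and a [2-3] 3' UTR entry clone in a destination vector.

According to the record, the promoter contains PATCs (periodic An/Tn clusters), noncoding sequence motifs associated with resistance to germline silencing. The plasmid serves as a modular part for driving transgene expression in the worm germline from simple extrachromosomal arrays, where transgenes are otherwise commonly silenced.
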