Features (pLannotate 1.2.2; 10 found; start..end, strand, type, name):
     57..142     +  protein_bind   attL1 (fragment): mutant version of attL; recombination site for the Gateway® LR reaction LR Clonase™
    133..153     +  protein_bind   attB4: mutant version of attB; core recombination site for the Gateway® BP reaction BP Clonase™
   2218..2341    +  protein_bind   attR1: mutant version of attR; recombination site for the Gateway® LR reaction LR Clonase™
   2414..2432    -  promoter       T7 promoter: promoter for bacteriophage T7 RNA polymerase
   2566..3375    +  CDS            KanR: aminoglycoside phosphotransferase; aph(3')-Ia; confers resistance to kanamycin in bacteria or G418 (Geneticin®) in eukaryotes
   3522..4110    +  rep_origin     ori: high-copy-number ColE1/pMB1/pBR322/pUC origin of replication
   4293..4385    +  CDS            lacI (fragment): lac repressor; lacI; The lac repressor binds to the lac operator to inhibit transcription in E. coli. This inhibition can be relieved by adding lactose or isopropyl-β-D-thiogalactopyranoside (IPTG).
   4440..4467    -  terminator     rrnB T2 terminator: transcription terminator T2 from the E. coli rrnB gene
   4599..4642    +  terminator     rrnB T1 terminator: Escherichia coli rrnB; transcription terminator T1 from the E. coli rrnB gene
   4689..18      -  CDS            lacZα (fragment) (across the origin): LacZα fragment of β-galactosidase; lacZ fragment
>Addgene plasmid #159887 | pMDJ80 - pENTR[4-1] - Promoter - Psmu-2 (no_start) | addgene full sequence | sequence record 319313 | Addgene NGS Result
TGTAAAACGACGGCCAGTCTTAAGCTCGGGCCCGAGTTAACGCTACCATGGAGCTCCAAATAATGATTTT
ATTTTGACTGATAGTGACCTGTTCGTTGCAACAAATTGATAAGCAATGCTTTTTTATAATGCCAACTTTG
TATAGAAAAGTTGTGCACCAATTTGAGTTTCCATGGGGAATCAAGCGGATACCGATTGAGTTGAAGAACC
CTAAATAAAATTTTATATATTTTACCTTCCAACTTCGAAAAAATCACTCACCATTTTAGCATGTTTCCCT
CAAAAACCGTGGCAAATTGCTCTTGGAAAATAATAGACACATCAGTTGGTCGAGCATTTTTTGGAGGAAT
TTTAAAACTGTGATGATGGTTGAAGGTGACTATATTGTCTGCGAGTTGATACTCTGGAATATTGATTTTT
TTGAAGATTTCATAGTCTTCTTGGATTTCAAAAATTGAAATATTTCAGCTGTATTAAAAGAGAATAAATA
AAATGATATTGCCTAGGGGTGAGCGGCAAACGATTTTTTCCGGCAAATCGGCAAATCGACAAATTGCCGG
AATTGGAAATTTCCAGCAAATCGGCATATCGGCAATTTGCCGGAATTTAAAATTTCCGGCAAACCGGCAA
ACCGGCAAATTGCCGATTTGCCGAACTTCGGTAAATTTGCAAATCGGTAATTTGCCGAAAATTTTCGGCA
AATTGTGGTTTTGCACTTATTTTTTGGAATTTCAATTTCAAATGGCAAAATTAAACGCATCATATGAATT
TTTCTATATCTATTTTGAGAAGTTCTATGAAAATATGTAGAAAAAACGGGAAAAATTCAATAATAGACAG
TTTTAAGTGCTTCCGTCTTATAAAAAATCCCTCTAAACATTTCCGGCAAATCTGGTATTCGGCAAATCGG
CAAGTCGGCAATTTGCCGTAAATTAAAATTTCCGGCAAAACGGCAAACCGGCAAATTGCCGGAATTGGAA
ATTTCCGGCAAATCGGCAAATTGCTTGCCCATTTTTTGATTCTTAGTCGGCGTTTTACACAAAAGATAAA
TTCCAATAAAAGACAGAACTTTGCTTTTTGCCAGAAATTAAAAAATTGGGGCAAACCAATCCAAATATGA
AGTGTAAACTTGGGTTTGCACCAGGGCTGTGCGGAAACCGGCAATTGCCGAAATTGCCGAACCCTAAAAA
CTTTGGCAACCGGCAACTTTTGCTGGCTGGAACTTCGGCAACTTTTCGGCAAACGGCAACTTGGTTGCCG
GTTGCGCAAAGCTCTGGTTTGCGTTTAGTAGCAAGGCTTCCTGAAAGAATTCCGGAGGAAAACTCCCCCT
AACTCACCTTTTACTCTATGCATCTGCTTAATTTTGTGCAATTGTAGTGCAAATAGTAGGAAATGAATTT
TTTTTCCGCCATTTTTTCCTTTTCCTATTTCTGCTTTTCAATTTCCACGTGGAGCTCTTTTAAAATGAAA
ATTTAAACTCTAGATATTTCACGTTTTAAAAAAAAAAAATTTTAATTTTCTATCGGTTTTACTTTTGACG
AAAAGGGTTCACAGACATTGGAAATAATCATCATTTACTATATATAAAGCGCTTATTCTGTGTGTCCATA
GTTTGTAGTCTCTGTAGTCTTTGTAGTCTGTGAAGTTTTGGCTTCTGGAGGGATAGTGAGTTGGGGTCAG
TGTAGGGATATAGTCGGGGTACTGTAGTGGTACAATAGTGGTACGGTAGGAATACTGTAGGGTTACGGTA
GTTTCATAAAAAATTAATTTTCAGCCCCAGAAGTCGGGGGCCGCGCCGAAGGTGCCTAGACCTAAGCCTA
GGCCTCAGCCTAAGCCTAATTACATCAAAAAAGCTATGACTTTTGGATCATTTTGACTTCTTTTCTAGAA
CGCATAATGAAATAATTCTTAATTTCATCGGCTTTTTCTCATCGTTGCTTAGAAGTATTGTCTTGAAAAT
TGATATTTTTAGAAAGTACACATATTTCTCAATCCTTTTATTTAAATTTCTGAAAGAAACTTTGCCACAA
CGGTGAGAAAAGGGTGCCCGAAAAATGTGCATTTAAATGTGAAAAATATCCGTGGCCGCGGCCTAAGAAC
CCCCGTCGGCCATGTGGTGCAAGTGCGCTCTGTTGCGGATTTTTATATTTAATTGCATTTTCGCATATTC
GAACGATTTTCCTGATTTTCCAGCCGAAATTGTCCATTAAAAAGTGGCAAGTTTGTACAAAAAAGTTGAA
CGAGAAACGTAAAATGATATAAATATCAATATATTAAATTAGATTTTGCATAAAAAACAGACTACATAAT
ACTGTAAAACACAACATATGCAGTCACTATGAACCAACTACTTAGATGGTATTAGTGACCTGTAGAATTC
GAGCTCTAGAGCTGCAGGGCGGCCGCGATATCCCCTATAGTGAGTCGTATTACATGGTCATAGCTGTTTC
CTGGCAGCTCTGGCCCGTGTCTCAAAATCTCTGATGTTACATTGCACAAGATAAAAATATATCATCATGA
ACAATAAAACTGTCTGCTTACATAAACAGTAATACAAGGGGTGTTATGAGCCATATTCAACGGGAAACGT
CGAGGCCGCGATTAAATTCCAACATGGATGCTGATTTATATGGGTATAAATGGGCTCGCGATAATGTCGG
GCAATCAGGTGCGACAATCTATCGCTTGTATGGGAAGCCCGATGCGCCAGAGTTGTTTCTGAAACATGGC
AAAGGTAGCGTTGCCAATGATGTTACAGATGAGATGGTCAGACTAAACTGGCTGACGGAATTTATGCCTC
TTCCGACCATCAAGCATTTTATCCGTACTCCTGATGATGCATGGTTACTCACCACTGCGATCCCCGGAAA
AACAGCATTCCAGGTATTAGAAGAATATCCTGATTCAGGTGAAAATATTGTTGATGCGCTGGCAGTGTTC
CTGCGCCGGTTGCATTCGATTCCTGTTTGTAATTGTCCTTTTAACAGCGATCGCGTATTTCGCCTCGCTC
AGGCGCAATCACGAATGAATAACGGTTTGGTTGATGCGAGTGATTTTGATGACGAGCGTAATGGCTGGCC
TGTTGAACAAGTCTGGAAAGAAATGCATAAACTTTTGCCATTCTCACCGGATTCAGTCGTCACTCATGGT
GATTTCTCACTTGATAACCTTATTTTTGACGAGGGGAAATTAATAGGTTGTATTGATGTTGGACGAGTCG
GAATCGCAGACCGATACCAGGATCTTGCCATCCTATGGAACTGCCTCGGTGAGTTTTCTCCTTCATTACA
GAAACGGCTTTTTCAAAAATATGGTATTGATAATCCTGATATGAATAAATTGCAGTTTCATTTGATGCTC
GATGAGTTTTTCTAATCAGAATTGGTTAATTGGTTGTAACACTGGCAGAGCATTACGCTGACTTGACGGG
ACGGCGCAAGCTCATGACCAAAATCCCTTAACGTGAGTTACGCGTCGTTCCACTGAGCGTCAGACCCCGT
AGAAAAGATCAAAGGATCTTCTTGAGATCCTTTTTTTCTGCGCGTAATCTGCTGCTTGCAAACAAAAAAA
CCACCGCTACCAGCGGTGGTTTGTTTGCCGGATCAAGAGCTACCAACTCTTTTTCCGAAGGTAACTGGCT
TCAGCAGAGCGCAGATACCAAATACTGTTCTTCTAGTGTAGCCGTAGTTAGGCCACCACTTCAAGAACTC
TGTAGCACCGCCTACATACCTCGCTCTGCTAATCCTGTTACCAGTGGCTGCTGCCAGTGGCGATAAGTCG
TGTCTTACCGGGTTGGACTCAAGACGATAGTTACCGGATAAGGCGCAGCGGTCGGGCTGAACGGGGGGTT
CGTGCACACAGCCCAGCTTGGAGCGAACGACCTACACCGAACTGAGATACCTACAGCGTGAGCTATGAGA
AAGCGCCACGCTTCCCGAAGGGAGAAAGGCGGACAGGTATCCGGTAAGCGGCAGGGTCGGAACAGGAGAG
CGCACGAGGGAGCTTCCAGGGGGAAACGCCTGGTATCTTTATAGTCCTGTCGGGTTTCGCCACCTCTGAC
TTGAGCGTCGATTTTTGTGATGCTCGTCAGGGGGGCGGAGCCTATGGAAAAACGCCAGCAACGCGGCCTT
TTTACGGTTCCTGGCCTTTTGCTGGCCTTTTGCTCACATGTTCTTTCCTGCGTTATCCCCTGATTCTGTG
GATAACCGTATTACCGCCTTTGAGTGAGCTGATACCGCTCGCCGCAGCCGAACGACCGAGCGCAGCGAGT
CAGTGAGCGAGGAAGCGGAAGAGCGCCCAATACGCAAACCGCCTCTCCCCGCGCGTTGGCCGATTCATTA
ATGCAGCTGGCACGACAGGTTTCCCGACTGGAAAGCGGGCAGTGAGCGCAACGCAATTAATACGCGTACC
GCTAGCCAGGAAGAGTTTGTAGAAACGCAAAAAGGCCATCCGTCAGGATGGCCTTCTGCTTAGTTTGATG
CCTGGCAGTTTATGGCGGGCGTCCTGCCCGCCACCCTCCGGGCCGTTGCTTCACAACGTTCAAATCCGCT
CCCGGCGGATTTGTCCTACTCAGGAGAGCGTTCACCGACAAACAACAGATAAAACGAAAGGCCCAGTCTT
CCGACTGAGCCTTTCGTTTTATTTGATGCCTGGCAGTTCCCTACTCTCGCGTTAACGCTAGCATGGATGT
TTTCCCAGTCACGACGT
